Addgene plasmid #209110: pLeo-A-a2-GEMS(JAK-STAT)
Purpose: Transient mammalian expression of the CC functionalized GEMS receptor A-a2-GEMS (JAK-STAT)
Depositing lab: Tom de Greef. Depositing organization: Technische Universiteit Eindhoven. Publication: Engineering a scalable and orthogonal platform for synthetic communication in mammalian cells. Makri Pistikou AM, Cremers GAO, Nathalia BL, Meuleman TJ, Bogels BWA, Eijkens BV, de Dreu A, Bezembinder MTH, Stassen OMJA, Bouten CCV, Merkx M, Jerala R, de Greef TFA. Nat Commun. 2023 Nov 2;14(1):7001. doi: 10.1038/s41467-023-42810-5. PubMed 37919273.
Backbone
  Vector backbone: pLeo619-PSV40
  Vector type: Mammalian Expression
Growth in bacteria
  Bacterial resistance: Ampicillin, 100 μg/mL
  Growth temperature: 37°C
  Growth strain: DH5alpha
  Copy number: High Copy
Gene/Insert
  Gene/Insert name: A-a2-GEMS(JAK-STAT)
  Species: Synthetic
  Cloning method: Restriction Enzyme; 5′ cloning site unknown (unknown if destroyed)
Terms and licenses: Academic/Nonprofit Terms; Industry Terms: Not Available to Industry
Depositor comments: CC: coiled-coil; GEMS: Generalized Extracellular Molecule Sensor. Please visit https://doi.org/10.1101/2023.01.18.524631 for bioRxiv preprint.
How to cite: pLeo-A-a2-GEMS(JAK-STAT) was a gift from Tom de Greef (Addgene plasmid # 209110 ; http://n2t.net/addgene:209110 ; RRID:Addgene_209110)
