[The description below was written by a language model from this plasmid's Addgene catalogue record and pLannotate feature annotations shown in this document.]
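Description:
pLeo-A-a2-GEMS(JAK-STAT) is a 6.8 kb mammalian expression plasmid built on the pLeo619-PSV40 backbone and intended for transient expression of a synthetic, coiled-coil-functionalized GEMS (Generalized Extracellular Molecule Sensor) receptor. It is propagated in E. coli as a high-copy plasmid through a ColE1/pUC-type origin with ampicillin selection from the β-lactamase gene. An f1 origin is also present. A second SV40 enhancer/early promoter drives a neomycin phosphotransferase gene ending in an SV40 polyadenylation signal, which could in principle allow G418 selection in mammalian cells, although the stated use is transient. The short ble, lacI, lac promoter/operator and bom annotations appear to be backbone remnants.

The receptor cassette is driven by an SV40 early promoter and terminated by the bGH polyadenylation signal. Its reading frame begins with a fragment matching a mouse immunoglobulin kappa chain, most likely serving as a secretion signal, followed by an HA epitope sequence useful for detecting the receptor. An unannotated stretch comes next, which presumably holds the synthetic A-a2 coiled-coil module named in the insert, although the feature table does not identify it. This is fused to a mouse erythropoietin receptor fragment, which forms the scaffold, and then to a human IL6ST (gp130) fragment, consistent with the JAK-STAT signalling output in the construct's name. In this type of design, binding of a cognate coiled-coil ligand to the extracellular domain is expected to activate the receptor pair and trigger intracellular JAK-STAT signalling. The construct belongs to a platform for scalable, orthogonal synthetic communication between engineered mammalian cells.
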