Features (pLannotate 1.2.2; 20 found; start..end, strand, type, name):
    810..968     +  CDS            ble (fragment): BLE_KLEPN - Experimental evidence at protein level: Swiss-Prot protein existence level 1. Binding protein with a strong affinity to the bleomycin family of antibiotics. Binds to CL990; an antimitotic-antibiotic compound. From Klebsiella pneumoniae.
    963..1084    +  polyA_signal   SV40 poly(A) signal: SV40 polyadenylation signal
   1157..1173    -  protein_bind   lac operator: The lac repressor binds to the lac operator to inhibit transcription in E. coli. This inhibition can be relieved by adding lactose or isopropyl-β-D-thiogalactopyranoside (IPTG). lac repressor encoded by lacI
   1181..1211    -  promoter       lac promoter: promoter for the E. coli lac operon
   1226..1247    -  protein_bind   CAP binding site: CAP binding activates transcription in the presence of cAMP. E. coli catabolite activator protein
   1260..1352    -  CDS            lacI (fragment): lac repressor; lacI; The lac repressor binds to the lac operator to inhibit transcription in E. coli. This inhibition can be relieved by adding lactose or isopropyl-β-D-thiogalactopyranoside (IPTG).
   1535..2123    -  rep_origin     ori: high-copy-number ColE1/pMB1/pBR322/pUC origin of replication
   2294..3154    -  CDS            AmpR: β-lactamase; bla; confers resistance to ampicillin, carbenicillin, and related antibiotics
   3155..3259    -  promoter       AmpR promoter: bla
   3318..3370    -  misc_feature   bom (fragment): basis of mobility region from pBR322
   3535..3731    +  promoter       SV40 promoter: SV40 early promoter
   3763..3825    +  CDS            KV3A6_MOUSE (fragment): Experimental evidence at protein level: Swiss-Prot protein existence level 1. From Mus musculus (Mouse).
   3832..3858    +  CDS            3xHA (fragment): three tandem HA epitope tags
   4018..4809    +  CDS            Epor (fragment): EPOR_MOUSE - Experimental evidence at protein level: Swiss-Prot protein existence level 1. Receptor for erythropoietin. Mediates erythropoietin-induced erythroblast proliferation and differentiation. Upon EPO stimulation, EPOR dimerizes triggering the JAK2/STAT5 signaling cascade. In some cell types, can also activate STAT1 and STAT3. May also activate the LYN tyrosine kinase. From Mus musculus (Mouse).
   4708..5589    +  CDS            IL6ST (fragment): IL6RB_HUMAN - Experimental evidence at protein level: Swiss-Prot protein existence level 1. [Isoform 2]: Binds to the soluble IL6:sIL6R complex (hyper- IL6), thereby blocking IL6 trans-signaling. Inhibits sIL6R-dependent acute phase response (PubMed:11121117, PubMed:21990364, PubMed:30279168). Also blocks IL11 cluster signaling through IL11R (PubMed:30279168). From Homo sapiens (Human).
   5643..5867    +  polyA_signal   bGH poly(A) signal: bovine growth hormone polyadenylation signal
   5871..5892    +  promoter       SV40 promoter (fragment): SV40 enhancer and early promoter
   5913..6341    +  rep_origin     f1 ori (sequence partly withheld): f1 bacteriophage origin of replication; arrow indicates direction of (+) strand synthesis
   6355..6684    +  promoter       SV40 promoter: SV40 enhancer and early promoter
   6751..786     +  CDS            neo (across the origin): KKA2_KLEPN - Also known as kan, nptII. Experimental evidence at protein level: Swiss-Prot protein existence level 1. Resistance to kanamycin, neomycin, paromomycin, ribostamycin, butirosin and gentamicin B. From Klebsiella pneumoniae.
>Addgene plasmid #209110 | pLeo-A-a2-GEMS(JAK-STAT) | addgene full sequence | sequence record 417084 | Addgene NGS Result
GAACAAGATGGATTGCACGCAGGTTCTCCGGCCGCTTGGGTGGAGAGGCTATTCGGCTATGACTGGGCAC
AACAGACAATCGGCTGCTCTGATGCCGCCGTGTTCCGGCTGTCAGCGCAGGGGCGCCCGGTTCTTTTTGT
CAAGACCGACCTGTCCGGTGCCCTGAATGAACTGCAGGACGAGGCAGCGCGGCTATCGTGGCTGGCCACG
ACGGGCGTTCCTTGCGCAGCTGTGCTCGACGTTGTCACTGAAGCGGGAAGGGACTGGCTGCTATTGGGCG
AAGTGCCGGGGCAGGATCTCCTGTCATCTCACCTTGCTCCTGCCGAGAAAGTATCCATCATGGCTGATGC
AATGCGGCGGCTGCATACGCTTGATCCGGCTACCTGCCCATTCGACCACCAAGCGAAACATCGCATCGAG
CGAGCACGTACTCGGATGGAAGCCGGTCTTGTCGATCAGGATGATCTGGACGAAGAGCATCAGGGGCTCG
CGCCAGCCGAACTGTTCGCCAGGCTCAAGGCGCGCATGCCCGACGGCGAGGATCTCGTCGTGACCCATGG
CGATGCCTGCTTGCCGAATATCATGGTGGAAAATGGCCGCTTTTCTGGATTCATCGACTGTGGCCGGCTG
GGTGTGGCGGACCGCTATCAGGACATAGCGTTGGCTACCCGTGATATTGCTGAAGAGCTTGGCGGCGAAT
GGGCTGACCGCTTCCTCGTGCTTTACGGTATCGCCGCTCCCGATTCGCAGCGCATCGCCTTCTATCGCCT
TCTTGACGAGTTCTTCTGAGCGGGACTCTGGGGTTCGAAATGACCGACCAAGCGACGCCCAACCTGCCAT
CACGAGATTTCGATTCCACCGCCGCCTTCTATGAAAGGTTGGGCTTCGGAATCGTTTTCCGGGACGCCGG
CTGGATGATCCTCCAGCGCGGGGATCTCATGCTGGAGTTCTTCGCCCACCCCAACTTGTTTATTGCAGCT
TATAATGGTTACAAATAAAGCAATAGCATCACAAATTTCACAAATAAAGCATTTTTTTCACTGCATTCTA
GTTGTGGTTTGTCCAAACTCATCAATGTATCTTATCATGTCTGTATACCGTCGACCTCTAGCTAGAGCTT
GGCGTAATCATGGTCATAGCTGTTTCCTGTGTGAAATTGTTATCCGCTCACAATTCCACACAACATACGA
GCCGGAAGCATAAAGTGTAAAGCCTGGGGTGCCTAATGAGTGAGCTAACTCACATTAATTGCGTTGCGCT
CACTGCCCGCTTTCCAGTCGGGAAACCTGTCGTGCCAGCTGCATTAATGAATCGGCCAACGCGCGGGGAG
AGGCGGTTTGCGTATTGGGCGCTCTTCCGCTTCCTCGCTCACTGACTCGCTGCGCTCGGTCGTTCGGCTG
CGGCGAGCGGTATCAGCTCACTCAAAGGCGGTAATACGGTTATCCACAGAATCAGGGGATAACGCAGGAA
AGAACATGTGAGCAAAAGGCCAGCAAAAGGCCAGGAACCGTAAAAAGGCCGCGTTGCTGGCGTTTTTCCA
TAGGCTCCGCCCCCCTGACGAGCATCACAAAAATCGACGCTCAAGTCAGAGGTGGCGAAACCCGACAGGA
CTATAAAGATACCAGGCGTTTCCCCCTGGAAGCTCCCTCGTGCGCTCTCCTGTTCCGACCCTGCCGCTTA
CCGGATACCTGTCCGCCTTTCTCCCTTCGGGAAGCGTGGCGCTTTCTCATAGCTCACGCTGTAGGTATCT
CAGTTCGGTGTAGGTCGTTCGCTCCAAGCTGGGCTGTGTGCACGAACCCCCCGTTCAGCCCGACCGCTGC
GCCTTATCCGGTAACTATCGTCTTGAGTCCAACCCGGTAAGACACGACTTATCGCCACTGGCAGCAGCCA
CTGGTAACAGGATTAGCAGAGCGAGGTATGTAGGCGGTGCTACAGAGTTCTTGAAGTGGTGGCCTAACTA
CGGCTACACTAGAAGAACAGTATTTGGTATCTGCGCTCTGCTGAAGCCAGTTACCTTCGGAAAAAGAGTT
GGTAGCTCTTGATCCGGCAAACAAACCACCGCTGGTAGCGGTGGTTTTTTTGTTTGCAAGCAGCAGATTA
CGCGCAGAAAAAAAGGATCTCAAGAAGATCCTTTGATCTTTTCTACGGGGTCTGACGCTCAGTGGAACGA
AAACTCACGTTAAGGGATTTTGGTCATGAGATTATCAAAAAGGATCTTCACCTAGATCCTTTTAAATTAA
AAATGAAGTTTTAAATCAATCTAAAGTATATATGAGTAAACTTGGTCTGACAGTTACCAATGCTTAATCA
GTGAGGCACCTATCTCAGCGATCTGTCTATTTCGTTCATCCATAGTTGCCTGACTCCCCGTCGTGTAGAT
AACTACGATACGGGAGGGCTTACCATCTGGCCCCAGTGCTGCAATGATACCGCGAGACCCACGCTCACCG
GCTCCAGATTTATCAGCAATAAACCAGCCAGCCGGAAGGGCCGAGCGCAGAAGTGGTCCTGCAACTTTAT
CCGCCTCCATCCAGTCTATTAATTGTTGCCGGGAAGCTAGAGTAAGTAGTTCGCCAGTTAATAGTTTGCG
CAACGTTGTTGCCATTGCTACAGGCATCGTGGTGTCACGCTCGTCGTTTGGTATGGCTTCATTCAGCTCC
GGTTCCCAACGATCAAGGCGAGTTACATGATCCCCCATGTTGTGCAAAAAAGCGGTTAGCTCCTTCGGTC
CTCCGATCGTTGTCAGAAGTAAGTTGGCCGCAGTGTTATCACTCATGGTTATGGCAGCACTGCATAATTC
TCTTACTGTCATGCCATCCGTAAGATGCTTTTCTGTGACTGGTGAGTACTCAACCAAGTCATTCTGAGAA
TAGTGTATGCGGCGACCGAGTTGCTCTTGCCCGGCGTCAATACGGGATAATACCGCGCCACATAGCAGAA
CTTTAAAAGTGCTCATCATTGGAAAACGTTCTTCGGGGCGAAAACTCTCAAGGATCTTACCGCTGTTGAG
ATCCAGTTCGATGTAACCCACTCGTGCACCCAACTGATCTTCAGCATCTTTTACTTTCACCAGCGTTTCT
GGGTGAGCAAAAACAGGAAGGCAAAATGCCGCAAAAAAGGGAATAAGGGCGACACGGAAATGTTGAATAC
TCATACTCTTCCTTTTTCAATATTATTGAAGCATTTATCAGGGTTATTGTCTCATGAGCGGATACATATT
TGAATGTATTTAGAAAAATAAACAAATAGGGGTTCCGCGCACATTTCCCCGAAAAGTGCCACCTGACGTC
GACGGATCGGGAGATCTCCCGATCCCCTATGGTGCACTCTCAGTACAATCTGCTCTGATGCCGCATAGTT
AAGCCAGTATCTGCTCCCTGCTTGTGTGTTGGAGGTCGCTGAGTAGTGCGCGAGCAAAATTTAAGCTACA
ACAAGGCAAGGCTTGACCGACAATTGCATGAAGAATCTGCTTAGGGTTAGGCGTTTTGCGCTGCTTCGCG
ATGTACGGGCCAGATATACGCGTGATCTGCGATCTGCATCTCAATTAGTCAGCAACCATAGTCCCGCCCC
TAACTCCGCCCATCCCGCCCCTAACTCCGCCCAGTTCCGCCCATTCTCCGCCCCATCGCTGACTAATTTT
TTTTATTTATGCAGAGGCCGAGGCCGCCTCGGCCTCTGAGCTATTCCAGAAGTAGTGAGGAGGCTTTTTT
GGAGGCCTAGGCTTTTGCAAAAAGCTTCGAATCGCGCTAGCGGCCGGCCACCATGGAAACTGATACTTTG
CTGCTCTGGGTCCTGCTGCTGTGGGTCCCTGGATCAACGGGGGACGGATCCTACCCATACGATGTTCCAG
ATTACGCTGGTACCTCCGGCCCTGGCAGCAGCCCCGAGGACGAGATCCAGCAACTGGAAGAGGAAATCGC
CCAGCTGGAGCAGAAAAACGCCGCTCTGAAGGAAAAGAACCAGGCCCTGAAGTACGAATTCGGATCAGGG
TCTGGAAGTGGGAGTGCACCTTCACCCAGCCTCCCGGACCCCAAGTTTGAGAGCAAAGCGGCCCTGCTGG
CATCCCGGGGCTCCGAAGAACTTCTGTGCTTCACCCAACGCTTGGAAGACTTGGTGTGTTTCTGGGAGGA
AGCGGCGAGCTCCGGGATGGACTTCAACTACAGCTTCTCATACCAGCTCGAGGGTGAGTCACGAAAGTCA
TGTAGCCTGCACCAGGCTCCCACCGTCCGCGGCTCCGTGCGTTTCTGGTGTTCACTGCCAACAGCGGACA
CATCGAGTGCTGTGCCGCTGGAGCTGCAGGTGACGGAGGCGTCCGGTTCTCCTCGCTATCACCGCATCAT
CCATATCAATGAAGTAGTGCTCCTGGACGCCCCCGCGGGGCTGCTGGCGCGCCGGGCAGAAGAGGGCAGC
CACGTGGTGCTGCGCTGGCTGCCACCTCCTGGAGCACCTATGACCACCCACATCCGATATGAAGTGGACG
TGTCGGCAGGCAACCGGGCAGGAGGGACACAAAGGGTGGAGGTCCTGGAAGGCCGCACTGAGTGTGTTCT
GAGCAACCTGCGGGGCGGGACGCGCTACACCTTCGCTGTTCGAGCGCGCATGGCCGAGCCGAGCTTCAGC
GGATTCTGGAGTGCCTGGTCTGAGCCCGCGTCACTACTGACCGCTAGCGACCTGGACCCTCTCATCTTGA
CGCTGTCTCTCATTCTGGTCCTCATCTCGTTGTTGCTGACGGTTCTGGCCCTGCTGTCCGCAGCAGCAAA
TAAGCGAGACCTAATTAAAAAACACATCTGGCCTAATGTTCCAGATCCTTCAAAGAGTCATATTGCCCAG
TGGTCACCTCACACTCCTCCAAGGCACAATTTTAATTCAAAAGATCAAATGTATTCAGATGGCAATTTCA
CTGATGTAAGTGTTGTGGAAATAGAAGCAAATGACAAAAAGCCTTTTCCAGAAGATCTGAAATCATTGGA
CCTGTTCAAAAAGGAAAAAATTAATACTGAAGGACACAGCAGTGGTATTGGGGGGTCTTCATGCATGTCA
TCTTCTAGGCCAAGCATTTCTAGCAGTGATGAAAATGAATCTTCACAAAACACTTCGAGCACTGTCCAGG
CTTCTACCGTGGTACACAGTGGCTACAGACACCAAGTTCCGTCAGTCCAAGTCTTCTCAAGATCCGAGTC
TACCCAGCCCTTGTTAGATTCAGAGGAGCGGCCAGAAGATCTACAATTAGTAGATCATGTAGATGGCGGT
GATGGTATTTTGCCCAGGCAACAGTACTTCAAACAGAACTGCAGTCAGCATGAATCCAGTCCAGATATTT
CACATTTTGAAAGGTCAAAGCAAGTTTCATCAGTCAATGAGGAAGATTTTGTTAGACTTAAACAGCAGAT
TTCAGATCATATTTCACAATCCTGTGGATCTGGGCAAATGAAAATGTTTCAGGAAGTTTCTGCAGCAGAT
GCTTTTGGTCCAGGTACTGAGGGACAAGTAGAAAGATTTGAAACAGTTGGCATGGAGGCTGCGACTGATG
AAGGCATGCCTAAAAGTTACTTACCACAGACTGTACGGCAAGGCGGCTACATGCCTCAGTAGGCGGCCGC
TCGAGTCTAGAGGGCCCGTTTAAACCCGCTGATCAGCCTCGACTGTGCCTTCTAGTTGCCAGCCATCTGT
TGTTTGCCCCTCCCCCGTGCCTTCCTTGACCCTGGAAGGTGCCACTCCCACTGTCCTTTCCTAATAAAAT
GAGGAAATTGCATCGCATTGTCTGAGTAGGTGTCATTCTATTCTGGGGGGTGGGGTGGGGCAGGACAGCA
AGGGGGAGGATTGGGAAGACAATAGCAGGCATGCTGGGGATGCGGTGGGCTCTATGGCTTCTGAGGCGGA
AAGAACCAGCTGGGGCTCTAGGGGGTATCCCC
[124 nt withheld, positions 5913-6036]
C
[91 nt withheld, positions 6038-6128]
A
[49 nt withheld, positions 6130-6178]
CCTTTGACGTTGGAGTCCACGTTCTTT
[37 nt withheld, positions 6206-6242]
ACCCTATCTCGGTCTATTCTTTTGATTTATAAGGGATTTTGCCGATTTCGGCCTATTGGTTAAAAAATGA
GCTGATTTAACAAAAATTTAACGCGAATTAATTCTGTGGAATGTGTGTCAGTTAGGGTGTGGAAAGTCCC
CAGGCTCCCCAGCAGGCAGAAGTATGCAAAGCATGCATCTCAATTAGTCAGCAACCAGGTGTGGAAAGTC
CCCAGGCTCCCCAGCAGGCAGAAGTATGCAAAGCATGCATCTCAATTAGTCAGCAACCATAGTCCCGCCC
CTAACTCCGCCCATCCCGCCCCTAACTCCGCCCAGTTCCGCCCATTCTCCGCCCCATGGCTGACTAATTT
TTTTTATTTATGCAGAGGCCGAGGCCGCCTCTGCCTCTGAGCTATTCCAGAAGTAGTGAGGAGGCTTTTT
TGGAGGCCTAGGCTTTTGCAAAAAGCTCCCGGGAGCTTGTATATCCATTTTCGGATCTGATCAAGAGACA
GGATGAGGATCGTTTCGCATGATT
